Addgene plasmid #100591: pDONR207-mTalin
Purpose: Gateway entry vector for mouse Talin (mTalin)
Depositing lab: Yutaka Kodama. Depositing organization: Utsunomiya University. Publication: Actin-dependence of the chloroplast cold positioning response in the liverwort Marchantia polymorpha L. Kimura S, Kodama Y. PeerJ. 2016 Sep 28;4:e2513. eCollection 2016. 2513 PubMed 27703856.
Backbone
  Vector backbone: pDONR207
  Backbone manufacturer: Invitrogen
  Backbone size w/o insert (bp): 5585
  Total vector size (bp): 4009
  Vector type: Repoter plasmid
Growth in bacteria
  Bacterial resistance: Gentamicin, 10 μg/mL
  Growth temperature: 37°C
  Growth strain: DH5alpha
  Copy number: Unknown
Gene/Insert
  Gene/Insert name: mTalin
  Species: M. musculus (mouse)
  Insert size (bp): 636
  Cloning method: Gateway Cloning
  Sequencing primers: 5′ TCGCGTTAACGCTAGCATGGATCTC; 3′ GTAACATCAGAGATTTTGAGACAC
Terms and licenses: Academic/Nonprofit Terms; Industry Terms: Not Available to Industry
How to cite: pDONR207-mTalin was a gift from Yutaka Kodama (Addgene plasmid # 100591 ; http://n2t.net/addgene:100591 ; RRID:Addgene_100591)
