[The description below was written by a language model from this plasmid's Addgene catalogue record and pLannotate feature annotations shown in this document.]
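Description:
pDONR207-mTalin is a Gateway entry clone built on the Invitrogen pDONR207 donor backbone and carrying a fragment of mouse talin (Tln1). The finished plasmid is about 4.0 kb. This is smaller than the listed 5.6 kb empty backbone, as expected when BP recombination replaces the donor vector's counter-selection cassette with a short insert. It is propagated in E. coli from a high-copy ColE1/pUC-type origin and selected with gentamicin through the aacC1 gentamicin acetyltransferase gene, which lies downstream of a class 1 integron Pc promoter. The annotation also picks up two separated fragments of a kanamycin phosphotransferase gene on either side of the gentamicin cassette. These appear to be non-functional remnants of the backbone, and the record lists only gentamicin as the selection. The rrnB T1 and T2 terminators sit upstream of the cloning region, where they insulate the insert from read-through transcription.

The payload is a roughly 0.6 kb insert, of which about 590 bp is annotated as a partial Tln1 coding sequence, so it is a small portion of this large cytoskeletal protein and not the full-length gene. The record does not say which domain it corresponds to. The insert is flanked by attL1 and attL2 sites and has no promoter, tag or reporter of its own, so the plasmid is not an expression construct despite being catalogued as a reporter plasmid. Its role is to supply the mTalin fragment, through an LR Clonase reaction, to attR-containing destination vectors that provide promoters and fusion partners. The associated publication concerns the actin dependence of chloroplast positioning in the liverwort Marchantia polymorpha, which suggests the fragment serves as the basis of an actin-related reporter, although the record does not state this explicitly.
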