Features (pLannotate 1.2.2; 11 found; start..end, strand, type, name):
     45..144     +  protein_bind   attL1: mutant version of attL; recombination site for the Gateway® LR reaction LR Clonase™
    189..779     +  CDS            Tln1 (fragment): TLN1_MOUSE - Also known as Tln. Experimental evidence at protein level: Swiss-Prot protein existence level 1. Probably involved in connections of major cytoskeletal structures to the plasma membrane. High molecular weight cytoskeletal protein concentrated at regions of cell-substratum contact and, in lymphocytes, at cell-cell contacts. From Mus musculus (Mouse).
    784..883     -  protein_bind   attL2: mutant version of attL; recombination site for the Gateway® LR reaction LR Clonase™
   1006..1632    +  CDS            KanR (fragment): aminoglycoside phosphotransferase; aph(3')-Ia; confers resistance to kanamycin in bacteria or G418 (Geneticin®) in eukaryotes
   1666..2199    -  CDS            GmR: gentamycin acetyltransferase; aacC1; confers resistance to gentamycin
   2388..2416    -  promoter       Pc promoter: intI1 (promoter lies within the coding sequence); class 1 integron promoter
   2394..2741    -  CDS            YPR2_ECOLX (fragment): Protein predicted: Swiss-Prot protein existence level 4. From Escherichia coli.
   2746..2930    +  CDS            KanR (fragment): aminoglycoside phosphotransferase; aph(3')-Ia; confers resistance to kanamycin in bacteria or G418 (Geneticin®) in eukaryotes
   3073..3661    +  rep_origin     ori: high-copy-number ColE1/pMB1/pBR322/pUC origin of replication
   3796..3823    -  terminator     rrnB T2 terminator: transcription terminator T2 from the E. coli rrnB gene
   3955..3998    +  terminator     rrnB T1 terminator: Escherichia coli rrnB; transcription terminator T1 from the E. coli rrnB gene
>Addgene plasmid #100591 | pDONR207-mTalin | addgene full sequence | sequence record 269259 | Addgene NGS Result
CAGTTCCCTACTCTCGCGTTAACGCTAGCATGGATCTCGGGCCCCAAATAATGATTTTATTTTGACTGAT
AGTGACCTGTTCGTTGCAACAAATTGATGAGCAATGCTTTTTTATAATGCCAACTTTGTACAAAAAAGCA
GGCTTCAGCGGAGCAGGAGCAGGAGCAGGAGCAGGAGCAGGTACTAGTATCCTAGAAGCTGCCAAGTCCA
TCGCTGCAGCCACCAGTGCACTGGTAAAGGCTGCGTCAGCAGCCCAGAGGGAGCTGGTGGCTCAAGGAAA
GGTGGGCGCCATTCCAGCCAATGCACTGGATGATGGGCAGTGGTCGCAGGGCCTCATTTCCGCTGCCCGT
ATGGTGGCTGCGGCCACCAACAATCTGTGTGAAGCAGCTAACGCAGCTGTCCAGGGCCATGCTAGCCAGG
AGAAACTCATTTCCTCAGCCAAGCAAGTAGCTGCCTCCACAGCTCAGCTCCTGGTAGCTTGCAAGGTCAA
AGCAGATCAGGACTCTGAGGCAATGAAACGGCTCCAGGCTGCTGGCAATGCAGTGAAGAGGGCCTCAGAT
AACCTGGTAAAGGCGGCCCAGAAAGCTGCAGCCTTCGAAGACCAGGAGAATGAGACGGTGGTGGTGAAGG
AGAAAATGGTTGGGGGCATTGCCCAGATTATCGCAGCACAGGAAGAGATGCTTCGGAAGGAACGAGAGCT
GGAAGAGGCTCGGAAAAAGCTCGCCCAGATCCGGCAGCAGCAGTACAAGTTCTTGCCTTCAGAGCTTCGA
GACGAGCACTAAGACCCAGCTTTCTTGTACAAAGTTGGCATTATAAGAAAGCATTGCTTATCAATTTGTT
GCAACGAACAGGTCACTATCAGTCAAAATAAAATCATTATTTGCCATCCAGCTGCAGCTCTGGCCCGTGT
CTCAAAATCTCTGATGTTACATTGCACAAGATAAAAATATATCATCATGAACAATAAAACTGTCTGCTTA
CATAAACAGTAATACAAGGGGTGTTATGAGCCATATTCAACGGGAAACGTCGAGGCCGCGATTAAATTCC
AACATGGATGCTGATTTATATGGGTATAAATGGGCTCGCGATAATGTCGGGCAATCAGGTGCGACAATCT
ATCGCTTGTATGGGAAGCCCGATGCGCCAGAGTTGTTTCTGAAACATGGCAAAGGTAGCGTTGCCAATGA
TGTTACAGATGAGATGGTCAGACTAAACTGGCTGACGGAATTTATGCCTCTTCCGACCATCAAGCATTTT
ATCCGTACTCCTGATGATGCATGGTTACTCACCACTGCGATCCCCGGAAAAACAGCATTCCAGGTATTAG
AAGAATATCCTGATTCAGGTGAAAATATTGTTGATGCGCTGGCAGTGTTCCTGCGCCGGTTGCATTCGAT
TCCTGTTTGTAATTGTCCTTTTAACAGCGATCGCGTATTTCGTCTCGCTCAGGCGCAATCACGAATGAAT
AACGGTTTGGTTGATGCGAGTGATTTTGATGACGAGCGTAATGGCTGGCCTGTTGAACAAGTCTGGAAAG
AAATGCATAAACTTTTGCCATTCTCACCGGATTCAGTCGTCACTCATGGTGATTTCTCACTTGATAACCT
TATTTTTGACGAGGGGAAATTAGGCCGGGAAGCCGATCTCGGCTTGAACGAATTGTTAGGTGGCGGTACT
TGGGTCGATATCAAAGTGCATCACTTCTTCCCGTATGCCCAACTTTGTATAGAGAGCCACTGCGGGATCG
TCACCGTAATCTGCTTGCACGTAGATCACATAAGCACCAAGCGCGTTGGCCTCATGCTTGAGGAGATTGA
TGAGCGCGGTGGCAATGCCCTGCCTCCGGTGCTCGCCGGAGACTGCGAGATCATAGATATAGATCTCACT
ACGCGGCTGCTCAAACTTGGGCAGAACGTAAGCCGCGAGAGCGCCAACAACCGCTTCTTGGTCGAAGGCA
GCAAGCGCGATGAATGTCTTACTACGGAGCAAGTTCCCGAGGTAATCGGAGTCCGGCTGATGTTGGGAGT
AGGTGGCTACGTCTCCGAACTCACGACCGAAAAGATCAAGAGCAGCCCGCATGGATTTGACTTGGTCAGG
GCCGAGCCTACATGTGCGAATGATGCCCATACTTGAGCCACCTAACTTTGTTTTAGGGCGACTGCCCTGC
TGCGTAACATCGTTGCTGCTGCGTAACATCGTTGCTGCTCCATAACATCAAACATCGACCCACGGCGTAA
CGCGCTTGCTGCTTGGATGCCCGAGGCATAGACTGTACAAAAAAACAGTCATAACAAGCCATGAAAACCG
CCACTGCGCCGTTACCACCGCTGCGTTCGGTCAAGGTTCTGGACCAGTTGCGTGAGCGCATACGCTACTT
GCATTACAGTTTACGAACCGAACAGGCTTATGTCAACTGGGTTCGTGCCTTCATCCGTTTCCACGGTGTG
CGTCACCCGGCAACCTTGGGCAGCAGCGAAGTCGAGGCATTTCTGTCCTGGCTGGCGAACGAGCGCAAGG
TTTCGGTCTCCACGCATCGTCAGGCATTGGCGGCCTTGCTGTTCTTCTACGGCAAGGTGCTGTGCACGGA
TCTGCCCTGGCTTCAGGAGATCGGAAGACCTCGGCCGTCGCGGCGCTTGCCGGTGGTGCTGACCCCGGAT
GAAGTGGTTCGCATCCTCGGTTTTCTGGAAGGCGAGCATCGTTTGTTCGCCCAGGACTCTAGCTATAGTT
CTAGTGGTTGGCTACTAATAGGTTGTATTGATGTTGGACGAGTCGGAATCGCAGACCGATACCAGGATCT
TGCCATCCTATGGAACTGCCTCGGTGAGTTTTCTCCTTCATTACAGAAACGGCTTTTTCAAAAATATGGT
ATTGATAATCCTGATATGAATAAATTGCAGTTTCATTTGATGCTCGATGAGTTTTTCTAATCAGAATTGG
TTAATTGGTTGTAACACTGGCAGAGCATTACGCTGACTTGACGGGACGGCGCAAGCTCATGACCAAAATC
CCTTAACGTGAGTTTTCGTTCCACTGAGCGTCAGACCCCGTAGAAAAGATCAAAGGATCTTCTTGAGATC
CTTTTTTTCTGCGCGTAATCTGCTGCTTGCAAACAAAAAAACCACCGCTACCAGCGGTGGTTTGTTTGCC
GGATCAAGAGCTACCAACTCTTTTTCCGAAGGTAACTGGCTTCAGCAGAGCGCAGATACCAAATACTGTT
CTTCTAGTGTAGCCGTAGTTAGGCCACCACTTCAAGAACTCTGTAGCACCGCCTACATACCTCGCTCTGC
TAATCCTGTTACCAGTGGCTGCTGCCAGTGGCGATAAGTCGTGTCTTACCGGGTTGGACTCAAGACGATA
GTTACCGGATAAGGCGCAGCGGTCGGGCTGAACGGGGGGTTCGTGCACACAGCCCAGCTTGGAGCGAACG
ACCTACACCGAACTGAGATACCTACAGCGTGAGCTATGAGAAAGCGCCACGCTTCCCGAAGGGAGAAAGG
CGGACAGGTATCCGGTAAGCGGCAGGGTCGGAACAGGAGAGCGCACGAGGGAGCTTCCAGGGGGAAACGC
CTGGTATCTTTATAGTCCTGTCGGGTTTCGCCACCTCTGACTTGAGCGTCGATTTTTGTGATGCTCGTCA
GGGGGGCGGAGCCTATGGAAAAACGCCAGCAACGCGGCCTTTTTACGGTTCCTGGCCTTTTGCTGGCCTT
TTGCTCACATGTTCTTTCCTGCGTTATCCCCTGATTCTGTGGATAACCGTATTACCGCTAGCCAGGAAGA
GTTTGTAGAAACGCAAAAAGGCCATCCGTCAGGATGGCCTTCTGCTTAGTTTGATGCCTGGCAGTTTATG
GCGGGCGTCCTGCCCGCCACCCTCCGGGCCGTTGCTTCACAACGTTCAAATCCGCTCCCGGCGGATTTGT
CCTACTCAGGAGAGCGTTCACCGACAAACAACAGATAAAACGAAAGGCCCAGTCTTCCGACTGAGCCTTT
CGTTTTATTTGATGCCTGG
